Addgene plasmid #192276: pCas-Cas12m-ΔZF
Purpose: Encodes MmCas12m ΔZF (H549A, C552A) under a constitutive promoter
Depositing lab: John van der Oost. Depositing organization: Wageningen University, Department Agrotechnology & Food Sciences. Publication: The miniature CRISPR-Cas12m effector binds DNA to block transcription. Wu WY, Mohanraju P, Liao C, Adiego-Perez B, Creutzburg SCA, Makarova KS, Keessen K, Lindeboom TA, Khan TS, Prinsen S, Joosten R, Yan WX, Migur A, Laffeber C, Scott DA, Lebbink JHG, Koonin EV, Beisel CL, van der Oost J. Mol Cell. 2022 Dec 1;82(23):4487-4502.e7. doi: 10.1016/j.molcel.2022.11.003. Epub 2022 Nov 24. PubMed 36427491.
Backbone
  Vector backbone: pBAD33
  Vector type: Bacterial Expression, CRISPR
Growth in bacteria
  Bacterial resistance: Chloramphenicol, 25 μg/mL
  Growth temperature: 37°C
  Growth strain: DH5alpha
  Copy number: Low Copy
Gene/Insert
  Gene/Insert name: Cas12m ΔZF
  Species: Mycolicibacterium mucogenicum CCH10-A2
  Insert size (bp): 1790
  Mutation: H459A, C552A
  Promoter: PJ23108
  Cloning method: Gibson Cloning
  Sequencing primers: 5′ ggtgatgtcggcgatatagg
Terms and licenses: Academic/Nonprofit Terms; Industry Terms: Not Available to Industry
How to cite: pCas-Cas12m-ΔZF was a gift from John van der Oost (Addgene plasmid # 192276 ; http://n2t.net/addgene:192276 ; RRID:Addgene_192276)
