[The description below was written by a language model from this plasmid's Addgene catalogue record and pLannotate feature annotations shown in this document.]
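Description:
pCas-Cas12m-ΔZF is a low-copy bacterial expression plasmid built on the pBAD33 backbone for constitutive production of a zinc-finger mutant of the miniature CRISPR effector Cas12m from Mycolicibacterium mucogenicum CCH10-A2. It replicates through a p15A origin, which is compatible with ColE1-type plasmids and so allows co-maintenance with separate guide or target plasmids. Selection is by chloramphenicol, through a complete cat gene under its own promoter. The feature table also shows backbone remnants that are not expected to be functional markers: partial β-lactamase and tetracycline-resistance sequences, fragments of IS1, ColE1 and RSF origin sequences, and an M13 phage origin.

The insert, about 1.8 kb and assembled by Gibson cloning, is not itself annotated. It presumably occupies the unannotated stretch between a short synthetic Anderson-family promoter and the rrnB T1/T2 terminators (with adjoining 5S rRNA sequence) that end transcription. The catalogue names this promoter as PJ23108, whereas the automated annotation labels it J23119. These family members are closely related, so the label likely reflects sequence similarity rather than a real conflict. The ΔZF variant carries two alanine substitutions intended to disrupt the zinc-finger motif. The record is internally inconsistent on the first, giving H549A in the purpose line and H459A in the mutation field, while C552A agrees in both.

The plasmid comes from work showing that Cas12m binds DNA to block transcription. It would serve as a loss-of-function comparison to the wild-type effector in E. coli assays of DNA binding or transcriptional silencing, though the record does not describe specific experiments.
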