Features (pLannotate 1.2.2; 16 found; start..end, strand, type, name):
    347..467     -  CDS            TcR (fragment): tetracycline efflux protein; tet; confers resistance to tetracycline
    477..495     +  promoter       tet promoter (fragment): E. coli promoter for tetracycline efflux protein gene
    501..534     +  promoter       J23119 promoter: bacterial promoter (Registry of Standard Biological Parts BBa J23119)
   2432..2547    +  ncRNA          5S rRNA: Accession: RF00001 - 5S ribosomal RNA
   2551..2637    +  terminator     rrnB T1 terminator: Escherichia coli rrnB; transcription terminator T1 from the E. coli rrnB gene
   2729..2756    +  terminator     rrnB T2 terminator: transcription terminator T2 from the E. coli rrnB gene
   2775..2866    +  promoter       AmpR promoter: bla
   2867..2986    +  CDS            AmpR (fragment): β-lactamase; bla; confers resistance to ampicillin, carbenicillin, and related antibiotics
   2987..3281    +  CDS            bla(M) (fragment): β-lactamase lacking the signal sequence; bla(M); allows cytosolic expression of β-lactamase
   3324..3704    +  rep_origin     M13 ori (sequence partly withheld): M13 bacteriophage origin of replication; arrow indicates direction of (+) strand synthesis
   3890..4123    +  rep_origin     ori (fragment): high-copy-number ColE1/pMB1/pBR322/pUC origin of replication
   4335..4994    -  CDS            CmR: chloramphenicol acetyltransferase; cat; confers resistance to chloramphenicol
   4995..5097    -  promoter       cat promoter: promoter of the E. coli cat gene encoding chloramphenicol acetyltransferase
   5218..5361    +  mobile_element IS1 (fragment): prokaryotic transposable element IS1
   5480..5535    -  rep_origin     RSF ori (fragment): Plasmids containing the RSF 1030 origin of replication can be propagated in E. coli cells that contain additional plasmids with compatible origins.
   5623..310     -  rep_origin     p15A ori (across the origin): Plasmids containing the medium-copy-number p15A origin of replication can be propagated in E. coli cells that contain a second plasmid with the ColE1 origin.
>Addgene plasmid #192276 | pCas-Cas12m-ΔZF | addgene full sequence | sequence record 381461 | Addgene NGS Result
ATGCACGAACCCCCCGTTCAGTCCGACCGCTGCGCCTTATCCGGTAACTATCGTCTTGAGTCCAACCCGG
AAAGACATGCAAAAGCACCACTGGCAGCAGCCACTGGTAATTGATTTAGAGGAGTTAGTCTTGAAGTCAT
GCGCCGGTTAAGGCTAAACTGAAAGGACAAGTTTTGGTGACTGCGCTCCTCCAAGCCAGTTACCTCGGTT
CAAAGAGTTGGTAGCTCAGAGAACCTTCGAAAAACCGCCCTGCAAGGCGGTTTTTTCGTTTTCAGAGCAA
GAGATTACGCGCAGACCAAAACGATCTCAAGAAGATCATCTTATTAATCAGATAAAATATTTCTAGGCTC
ATGAGCCCGAAGTGGCGAGCCCGATCTTCCCCATCGGTGATGTCGGCGATATAGGCGCCAGCAACCGCAC
CTGTGGCGCTGGTGATGCCGGCCACGATGCGTCCGGCGTAGAGGATCTGCTCATGTTTGACAGCTTATCA
TCGATGCATCTGACAGCTAGCTCAGTCCTAGGTATAATGCTAGCGAGCTCAGGAGGACATCATGACAACA
ATGACAGTACATACAATGGGAGTACATTATAAGTGGCAGATCCCCGAAGTCCTTCGGCAGCAACTGTGGT
TAGCACATAACCTGCGGGAAGATCTGGTATCGCTTCAGTTAGCATATGATGATGATTTAAAGGCAATTTG
GTCATCGTATCCCGACGTAGCACAGGCAGAAGATACAATGGCAGCAGCCGAAGCAGATGCAGTTGCACTG
TCGGAACGGGTTAAACAGGCACGGATTGAAGCACGGTCGAAAAAGATTTCGACAGAACTGACACAACAGT
TACGGGATGCAAAAAAACGGTTAAAAGATGCCCGGCAAGCACGGCGGGATGCAATTGCAGTTGTAAAGGA
TGACGCAGCCGAACGGCGGAAGGCACGGTCGGATCAATTAGCAGCAGATCAGAAGGCACTGTATGGGCAA
TATTGCCGAGATGGAGATCTGTATTGGGCATCGTTTAATACAGTACTGGATCACCATAAAACAGCCGTTA
AGCGAATCGCAGCACAACGGGCCTCAGGGAAACCGGCAACTCTTCGACACCACCGGTTTGACGGATCGGG
AACAATTGCAGTACAGCTGCAGCGGCAGGCAGGGGCACCGCCGCGGACACCCATGGTCTTAGCAGATGAA
GCAGGAAAATATCGGAATGTACTTCATATCCCCGGGTGGACTGATCCCGACGTATGGGAACAGATGACAC
GGTCACAATGCCGGCAATCGGGGCGGGTTACAGTACGGATGCGGTGCGGATCGACAGATGGACAGCCCCA
GTGGATTGATCTACCGGTACAAGTACATCGCTGGTTACCGGCAGATGCAGATATTACAGGAGCAGAATTA
GTTGTCACACGGGTTGCAGGAATTTATCGGGCAAAACTGTGTGTTACAGCACGGATTGGGGATACTGAAC
CCGTTACATCGGGGCCGACAGTAGCATTACATCTGGGATGGCGCTCGACAGAAGAAGGAACAGCAGTAGC
AACTTGGCGGTCAGATGCCCCCCTGGATATTCCCTTTGGACTACGGACAGTAATGCGGGTTGACGCCGCA
GGGACATCGGGGATTATTGTAGTACCCGCAACAATTGAACGGCGGCTGACTCGGACTGAAAATATTGCAT
CGTCGCGGTCGCTGGCACTAGACGCACTACGGGATAAGGTTGTCGGGTGGCTATCAGATAACGATGCCCC
CACATACCGGGATGCCCCGCTGGAAGCAGCCACTGTTAAGCAGTGGAAGTCACCCCAGCGCTTTGCCTCG
CTAGCACATGCATGGAAGGATAATGGAACAGAAATTTCGGATATTTTATGGGCATGGTTTTCGTTAGATC
GCAAACAATGGGCACAACAAGAAAATGGGCGGCGGAAAGCCTTAGGGCATCGGGATGATTTATATCGGCA
GATTGCAGCAGTAATTTCGGATCAGGCAGGACATGTTTTAGTTGATGATACATCGGTAGCAGAATTATCG
GCACGGGCAATGGAACGGACTGAATTACCCACAGAAGTACAACAGAAAATTGATCGGCGGCGGGACCATG
CAGCACCCGGGGGGCTACGGGCATCGGTTGTAGCAGCAATGACACGCGATGGAGTCCCCGTCACAATTGT
TGCCGCCGCAGACTTTACTCGGACTGCTTCGCGCGCCGGACATGTTAATCCCGCCGATGATCGGTATCTG
TCGAATCCCGTACGGTGCGACGGATGCGGGGCAATGTATGATCAAGATCGGTCGTTCGTTACTCTGATGC
TGCGCGCAGCAACTGCCCCCTCGAACCCCTAGAAGCTTGGCTGTTTTGGCGGATGAGAGAAGATTTTCAG
CCTGATACAGATTAAATCAGAACGCAGAAGCGGTCTGATAAAACAGAATTTGCCTGGCGGCAGTAGCGCG
GTGGTCCCACCTGACCCCATGCCGAACTCAGAAGTGAAACGCCGTAGCGCCGATGGTAGTGTGGGGTCTC
CCCATGCGAGAGTAGGGAACTGCCAGGCATCAAATAAAACGAAAGGCTCAGTCGAAAGACTGGGCCTTTC
GTTTTATCTGTTGTTTGTCGGTGAACGCTCTCCTGAGTAGGACAAATCCGCCGGGAGCGGATTTGAACGT
TGCGAAGCAACGGCCCGGAGGGTGGCGGGCAGGACGCCCGCCATAAACTGCCAGGCATCAAATTAAGCAG
AAGGCCATCCTGACGGATGGCCTTTTTGCGTTTCTACAAACTCTTTTGTTTATTTTTCTAAATACATTCA
AATATGTATCCGCTCATGAGACAATAACCCTGATAAATGCTTCAATAATATTGAAAAAGGAAGAGTATGA
GTATTCAACATTTCCGTGTCGCCCTTATTCCCTTTTTTGCGGCATTTTGCCTTCCTGTTTTTGCTCACCC
AGAAACGCTGGTGAAAGTAAAAGATGCTGAAGATCAGTTGGGTGCAGCAAACTATTAACTGGCGAACTAC
TTACTCTAGCTTCCCGGCAACAATTAATAGACTGGATGGAGGCGGATAAAGTTGCAGGACCACTTCTGCG
CTCGGCCCTTCCGGCTGGCTGGTTTATTGCTGATAAATCTGGAGCCGGTGAGCGTGGGTCTCGCGGTATC
ATTGCAGCACTGGGGCCAGATGGTAAGCCCTCCCGTATCGTAGTTATCTACACGACGGGGAGTCAGGCAA
CTATGGATGAACGAAATAGACAGATCGCTGAGATAGGTGCCTCACTGATTAAGCATTGGTAACTGTCAGA
CCAAGTTTACTCATATATACTTTAGATTGATT
[125 nt withheld, positions 3323-3447]
C
[141 nt withheld, positions 3449-3589]
CCTTTGACGTTGGAGTCCACGTTCTTT
[37 nt withheld, positions 3617-3653]
ACCCTATCTCGGGCTATTCTTTTGATTTATAAGGGATTTTGCCGATTTCGGCCTATTGGTTAAAAAATGA
GCTGATTTAACAAAAATTTAACGCGAATTTTAACAAAATATTAACGTTTACAATTTAAAAGGATCTAGGT
GAAGATCCTTTTTGATAATCTCATGACCAAAATCCCTTAACGTGAGTTTTCGTTCCACTGAGCGTCAGAC
CCCGTAGAAAAGATCAAAGGATCTTCTTGAGATCCTTTTTTTCTGCGCGTAATCTGCTGCTTGCAAACAA
AAAAACCACCGCTACCAGCGGTGGTTTGTTTGCCGGATCAAGAGCTACCAACTCTTTTTCCGAAGGTAAC
TGGCTTCAGCAGAGCGCAGATACCAAATACTGTCCTTCTAGTGTAGCCGTAGTTAGGCCACCACTTCAAG
AACTCTGTAGCACCGCCTACATACCTCGCTCTGCTAATCCTGTTACCAGTCAGGCATTTGAGAAGCACAC
GGTCACACTGCTTCCGGTAGTCAATAAACCGGTAAACCAGCAATAGACATAAGCGGCTATTTAACGACCC
TGCCCTGAACCGACGACCGGGTCGAATTTGCTTTCGAATTTCTGCCATTCATCCGCTTATTATCACTTAT
TCAGGCGTAGCAACCAGGCGTTTAAGGGCACCAATAACTGCCTTAAAAAAATTACGCCCCGCCCTGCCAC
TCATCGCAGTACTGTTGTAATTCATTAAGCATTCTGCCGACATGGAAGCCATCACAAACGGCATGATGAA
CCTGAATCGCCAGCGGCATCAGCACCTTGTCGCCTTGCGTATAATATTTGCCCATGGTGAAAACGGGGGC
GAAGAAGTTGTCCATATTGGCCACGTTTAAATCAAAACTGGTGAAACTCACCCAGGGATTGGCTGAGACG
AAAAACATATTCTCAATAAACCCTTTAGGGAAATAGGCCAGGTTTTCACCGTAACACGCCACATCTTGCG
AATATATGTGTAGAAACTGCCGGAAATCGTCGTGGTATTCACTCCAGAGCGATGAAAACGTTTCAGTTTG
CTCATGGAAAACGGTGTAACAAGGGTGAACACTATCCCATATCACCAGCTCACCGTCTTTCATTGCCATA
CGGAATTCCGGATGAGCATTCATCAGGCGGGCAAGAATGTGAATAAAGGCCGGATAAAACTTGTGCTTAT
TTTTCTTTACGGTCTTTAAAAAGGCCGTAATATCCAGCTGAACGGTCTGGTTATAGGTACATTGAGCAAC
TGACTGAAATGCCTCAAAATGTTCTTTACGATGCCATTGGGATATATCAACGGTGGTATATCCAGTGATT
TTTTTCTCCATTTTAGCTTCCTTAGCTCCTGAAAATCTCGATAACTCAAAAAATACGCCCGGTAGTGATC
TTATTTCATTATGGTGAAAGTTGGAACCTCTTACGTGCCGATCAACGTCTCATTTTCGCCAAAAGTTGGC
CCAGGGCTTCCCGGTATCAACAGGGACACCAGGATTTATTTATTCTGCGAAGTGATCTTCCGTCACAGGT
ATTTATTCGGCGCAAAGTGCGTCGGGTGATGCTGCCAACTTACTGATTTAGTGTATGATGGTGTTTTTGA
GGTGCTCCAGTGGCTTCTGTTTCTATCAGCTGTCCCTCCTGTTCAGCTACTGACGGGGTGGTGCGTAACG
GCAAAAGCACCGCCGGACATCAGCGCTAGCGGAGTGTATACTGGCTTACTATGTTGGCACTGATGAGGGT
GTCAGTGAAGTGCTTCATGTGGCAGGAGAAAAAAGGCTGCACCGGTGCGTCAGCAGAATATGTGATACAG
GATATATTCCGCTTCCTCGCTCACTGACTCGCTACGCTCGGTCGTTCGACTGCGGCGAGCGGAAATGGCT
TACGAACGGGGCGGAGATTTCCTGGAAGATGCCAGGAAGATACTTAACAGGGAAGTGAGAGGGCCGCGGC
AAAGCCGTTTTTCCATAGGCTCCGCCCCCCTGACAAGCATCACGAAATCTGACGCTCAAATCAGTGGTGG
CGAAACCCGACAGGACTATAAAGATACCAGGCGTTTCCCCCTGGCGGCTCCCTCGTGCGCTCTCCTGTTC
CTGCCTTTCGGTTTACCGGTGTCATTCCGCTGTTATGGCCGCGTTTGTCTCATTCCACGCCTGACACTCA
GTTCCGGGTAGGCAGTTCGCTCCAAGCTGGACTGT
